Addgene plasmid #55764: pCAG-luciferase
Purpose: luciferase reporter for in vivo bioluminescence imaging
Depositing lab: Snorri Thorgeirsson. Publication: Definition of ubiquitination modulator COP1 as a novel therapeutic target in human hepatocellular carcinoma. Lee YH, Andersen JB, Song HT, Judge AD, Seo D, Ishikawa T, Marquardt JU, Kitade M, Durkin ME, Raggi C, Woo HG, Conner EA, Avital I, Maclachlan I, Factor VM, Thorgeirsson SS. Cancer Res. 2010 Nov 1;70(21):8264-9. doi: 10.1158/0008-5472.CAN-10-0749. Epub 2010 Oct 19. PubMed 20959491.
Backbone
  Vector backbone: pGL4.17[luc2/Neo]
  Backbone manufacturer: Promega
  Backbone size w/o insert (bp): 5599
  Total vector size (bp): 7323
  Vector type: Mammalian Expression
  Selectable markers: Neomycin (select with G418)
Growth in bacteria
  Bacterial resistance: Ampicillin, 100 μg/mL
  Growth temperature: 37°C
  Growth strain: DH5alpha
  Copy number: High Copy
Gene/Insert
  Gene/Insert name: CMV enhancer/chicken beta actin promoter
  Insert size (bp): 1732
  Promoter: CMV enhancer/chicken beta actin promoter
  Cloning method: Restriction Enzyme; 5′ cloning site SalI (destroyed during cloning); 3′ cloning site EcoRV (not destroyed)
  Sequencing primers: 5′ RV3 primer; 3′ pCAG-F
Resource information
  A portion of this plasmid was derived from a plasmid made by: The SalI/EcoRV restriction fragment containing the CMV enhancer/chicken beta actin promoter was cut out of the pCAGEN plasmid (Addgene 11160)
Terms and licenses: Academic/Nonprofit Terms; Industry Terms: Not Available to Industry
How to cite: pCAG-luciferase was a gift from Snorri Thorgeirsson (Addgene plasmid # 55764 ; http://n2t.net/addgene:55764 ; RRID:Addgene_55764)
