[The description below was written by a language model from this plasmid's Addgene catalogue record and pLannotate feature annotations shown in this document.]
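Description:
pCAG-luciferase is a mammalian expression reporter plasmid built on the Promega pGL4.17[luc2/Neo] backbone, a normally promoterless luciferase vector. A roughly 1.7 kb restriction fragment carrying the CAG regulatory unit, taken from pCAGEN, was placed upstream of the reporter. It consists of the human cytomegalovirus immediate-early enhancer, the chicken β-actin promoter, and a chimeric chicken β-actin/rabbit β-globin intron. The short "HBB" fragment annotated at the end of the intron is most likely the residual rabbit β-globin exon sequence that normally forms part of CAG, not a separate coding payload. This strong, broadly active promoter drives luc2, the synthetic codon-optimised firefly luciferase gene, followed by an SV40 late polyadenylation signal. The adjacent large T antigen fragment appears to be a by-product of annotating that SV40 region. A synthetic poly(A) signal and a transcriptional pause site from the human α2-globin gene lie upstream of the promoter insertion point, a backbone design that limits read-through transcription into the reporter.

A separate cassette with the SV40 enhancer/early promoter, the NeoR/KanR aminoglycoside phosphotransferase gene and a synthetic poly(A) signal allows G418 selection of stably transfected mammalian cells. In bacteria the plasmid is maintained at high copy through a ColE1/pUC-type origin and selected with ampicillin via β-lactamase. A short tetracycline-resistance fragment is also annotated but is not a functional marker.

Two sequence records are available, an approximately 7.3 kb sequencing result and a reference version differing by a few bases within the intron region. Their feature layouts agree, although the β-actin promoter is explicitly annotated in only one. The stated purpose is constitutive luciferase expression for in vivo bioluminescence imaging, for example to generate stably labelled cell lines whose growth can be tracked in animals.
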