Features (pLannotate 1.2.2; 15 found; start..end, strand, type, name):
     36..415     +  enhancer       CMV enhancer: human cytomegalovirus immediate early enhancer
    693..1709    +  intron         chimeric intron: chimera between introns from chicken β-actin and rabbit β-globin
   1707..1763    +  CDS            HBB (fragment): HBB_LEPEU - Experimental evidence at protein level: Swiss-Prot protein existence level 1. Involved in oxygen transport from the lung to the various peripheral tissues. From Lepus europaeus (European hare).
   1831..3483    +  CDS            luciferase: firefly luciferase synthetic luc2 version of the luciferase gene
   3527..3648    -  polyA_signal   SV40 poly(A) signal: SV40 polyadenylation signal
   3674..3805    -  CDS            LT_SV40 (fragment): Experimental evidence at protein level: Swiss-Prot protein existence level 1. Isoform 17kT antigen targets host RBL2 for degradation and promotes cell proliferation. Transactivates host cyclin A promoter through its J domain. From Simian virus 40 (SV40).
   3842..4199    +  promoter       SV40 promoter: SV40 enhancer and early promoter
   4230..5024    +  CDS            NeoR/KanR: aminoglycoside phosphotransferase confers resistance to neomycin, kanamycin, and G418 (Geneticin®)
   5049..5097    +  polyA_signal   poly(A) signal: synthetic polyadenylation signal
   5113..5244    +  CDS            TcR (fragment): tetracycline efflux protein; tet; confers resistance to tetracycline
   5424..6012    -  rep_origin     ori: high-copy-number ColE1/pMB1/pBR322/pUC origin of replication
   6212..7072    -  CDS            AmpR: β-lactamase confers resistance to ampicillin, carbenicillin, and related antibiotics
   7073..7114    -  promoter       AmpR promoter (fragment): bla
   7177..7225    +  polyA_signal   poly(A) signal: synthetic polyadenylation signal
   7239..7330    +  misc_feature   pause site: RNA polymerase II transcriptional pause signal from the human α2 globin gene
>Addgene plasmid #55764 | pCAG-luciferase | addgene full sequence | sequence record 451444 | Addgene NGS Result
GGCCTAACTGGCCGGTACCTGAGCTCGCTAGCCTCGACATTGATTATTGACTAGTTATTAATAGTAATCA
ATTACGGGGTCATTAGTTCATAGCCCATATATGGAGTTCCGCGTTACATAACTTACGGTAAATGGCCCGC
CTGGCTGACCGCCCAACGACCCCCGCCCATTGACGTCAATAATGACGTATGTTCCCATAGTAACGCCAAT
AGGGACTTTCCATTGACGTCAATGGGTGGAGTATTTACGGTAAACTGCCCACTTGGCAGTACATCAAGTG
TATCATATGCCAAGTACGCCCCCTATTGACGTCAATGACGGTAAATGGCCCGCCTGGCATTATGCCCAGT
ACATGACCTTATGGGACTTTCCTACTTGGCAGTACATCTACGTATTAGTCATCGCTATTACCATGGTCGA
GGTGAGCCCCACGTTCTGCTTCACTCTCCCCATCTCCCCCCCCTCCCCACCCCCAATTTTGTATTTATTT
ATTTTTTAATTATTTTGTGCAGCGATGGGGGCGGGGGGGGGGGGGGGGCGCGCCRGGGGGGGGGGGGSGG
GGSGRGGGGSGGGGSGGGGSGRGGSGGRGRGGKGCGGCGGCAGCCAATCAGAGCGGCGCGCTCCGAAAGT
TTCCTTTTATGGCGAGGCGGCGGCGGCGGCGGCCCTATAAAAAGCGAAGCGCGCGGCGGGCGGGAGTCGC
TGCGCGCTGCCTTCGCCCCGTGCCCCGCTCCGCCGCCGCCTCGCGCCGCCCGCCCCGGCTCTGACTGACC
GCGTTACTCCCACAGGTGAGCGGGCGGGACGGCCCTTCTCCTCCGGGCTGTAATTAGCGCTTGGTTTAAT
GACGGCTTGTTTCTTTTCTGTGGCTGCGTGAAAGCCTTGAGGGGCTCCGGGAGGGCCCTTTGTGCGGGGG
GAGCGGCTCGGGGGGTGCGTGCGTGTGTGTGTGCGTGGGGAGCGCCGCGTGCGGCTCCGCGCTGCCCGGC
GGCTGTGAGCGCTGCGGGCGCGGCGCGGGGCTTTGTGCGCTCCGCAGTGTGCGCGAGGGGAGCGCGGCCG
GGGGCGGTGCCCCGCGGTGCGGGGGGGGCTGCGAGGGGAACAAAGGCTGCGTGCGGGGTGTGTGCGTGGG
GGGGTGAGCAGGGGGTGTGGGCGCGTCGGTCGGGCTGCAACCCCCCCTGCACCCCCCTCCCCGAGTTGCT
GAGCACGGCCCGGCTTCGGGTGCGGGGCTCCGTACGGGGCGTGGCGCGGGGCTCGCCGTGCCGGGCGGGG
GGTGGCGGCAGGTGGGGGTGCCGGGCGGGGCGGGGCCGCCTCGGGCCGGGGRGGGCTCGGGGGAGGGGCG
CGGCGGCCCCCGGAGCGCCGGCGGCTGTCGAGGCGCGGCGAGCCGCAGCCATTGCCTTTTATGGTAATCG
TGCGAGAGGGCGCAGGGACTTCCTTTGTCCCAAATCTGTGCGGAGCCGAAATCTGGGAGGCGCCGCCGCA
CCCCCTCTAGCGGGCGCGGGGCGAAGCGGTGCGGCGCCGGCAGGAAGGAAATGGGCGGGGAGGGCCTTCG
TGCGTCGCCGCGCCGCCGTCCCCTTCTCCCTCTCCAGCCTCGGGGCTGTCCGCGGGGGGACGGCTGCCTT
CGGGGGGGACGGGGCAGGGCGGGGTTCGGCTTCTGGCGTGTGACCGGCGGCTCTAGAGCCTCTGCTAACC
ATGTTCATGCCTTCTTCTTTTTCCTACAGCTCCTGGGCAACGTGCTGGTTATTGTGCTGTCTCATCATTT
TGGCAAAGAATTCCTCGAGGATATCAAGATCTGGCCTCGGCGGCCAAGCTTGGCAATCCGGTACTGTTGG
TAAAGCCACCATGGAAGATGCCAAAAACATTAAGAAGGGCCCAGCGCCATTCTACCCACTCGAAGACGGG
ACCGCCGGCGAGCAGCTGCACAAAGCCATGAAGCGCTACGCCCTGGTGCCCGGCACCATCGCCTTTACCG
ACGCACATATCGAGGTGGACATTACCTACGCCGAGTACTTCGAGATGAGCGTTCGGCTGGCAGAAGCTAT
GAAGCGCTATGGGCTGAATACAAACCATCGGATCGTGGTGTGCAGCGAGAATAGCTTGCAGTTCTTCATG
CCCGTGTTGGGTGCCCTGTTCATCGGTGTGGCTGTGGCCCCAGCTAACGACATCTACAACGAGCGCGAGC
TGCTGAACAGCATGGGCATCAGCCAGCCCACCGTCGTATTCGTGAGCAAGAAAGGGCTGCAAAAGATCCT
CAACGTGCAAAAGAAGCTACCGATCATACAAAAGATCATCATCATGGATAGCAAGACCGACTACCAGGGC
TTCCAAAGCATGTACACCTTCGTGACTTCCCATTTGCCACCCGGCTTCAACGAGTACGACTTCGTGCCCG
AGAGCTTCGACCGGGACAAAACCATCGCCCTGATCATGAACAGTAGTGGCAGTACCGGATTGCCCAAGGG
CGTAGCCCTACCGCACCGCACCGCTTGTGTCCGATTCAGTCATGCCCGCGACCCCATCTTCGGCAACCAG
ATCATCCCCGACACCGCTATCCTCAGCGTGGTGCCATTTCACCACGGCTTCGGCATGTTCACCACGCTGG
GCTACTTGATCTGCGGCTTTCGGGTCGTGCTCATGTACCGCTTCGAGGAGGAGCTATTCTTGCGCAGCTT
GCAAGACTATAAGATTCAATCTGCCCTGCTGGTGCCCACACTATTTAGCTTCTTCGCTAAGAGCACTCTC
ATCGACAAGTACGACCTAAGCAACTTGCACGAGATCGCCAGCGGCGGGGCGCCGCTCAGCAAGGAGGTAG
GTGAGGCCGTGGCCAAACGCTTCCACCTACCAGGCATCCGCCAGGGCTACGGCCTGACAGAAACAACCAG
CGCCATTCTGATCACCCCCGAAGGGGACGACAAGCCTGGCGCAGTAGGCAAGGTGGTGCCCTTCTTCGAG
GCTAAGGTGGTGGACTTGGACACCGGTAAGACACTGGGTGTGAACCAGCGCGGCGAGCTGTGCGTCCGTG
GCCCCATGATCATGAGCGGCTACGTTAACAACCCCGAGGCTACAAACGCTCTCATCGACAAGGACGGCTG
GCTGCACAGCGGCGACATCGCCTACTGGGACGAGGACGAGCACTTCTTCATCGTGGACCGGCTGAAGAGC
CTGATCAAATACAAGGGCTACCAGGTAGCCCCAGCCGAACTGGAGAGCATCCTGCTGCAACACCCCAACA
TCTTCGACGCCGGGGTCGCCGGCCTGCCCGACGACGATGCCGGCGAGCTGCCCGCCGCAGTCGTCGTGCT
GGAACACGGTAAAACCATGACCGAGAAGGAGATCGTGGACTATGTGGCCAGCCAGGTTACAACCGCCAAG
AAGCTGCGCGGTGGTGTTGTGTTCGTGGACGAGGTGCCTAAAGGACTGACCGGCAAGTTGGACGCCCGCA
AGATCCGCGAGATTCTCATTAAGGCCAAGAAGGGCGGCAAGATCGCCGTGTAATAATTCTAGAGTCGGGG
CGGCCGGCCGCTTCGAGCAGACATGATAAGATACATTGATGAGTTTGGACAAACCACAACTAGAATGCAG
TGAAAAAAATGCTTTATTTGTGAAATTTGTGATGCTATTGCTTTATTTGTAACCATTATAAGCTGCAATA
AACAAGTTAACAACAACAATTGCATTCATTTTATGTTTCAGGTTCAGGGGGAGGTGTGGGAGGTTTTTTA
AAGCAAGTAAAACCTCTACAAATGTGGTAAAATCGATAAGGATCCGTTTGCGTATTGGGCGCTCTTCCGC
TGATCTGCGCAGCACCATGGCCTGAAATAACCTCTGAAAGAGGAACTTGGTTAGCTACCTTCTGAGGCGG
AAAGAACCAGCTGTGGAATGTGTGTCAGTTAGGGTGTGGAAAGTCCCCAGGCTCCCCAGCAGGCAGAAGT
ATGCAAAGCATGCATCTCAATTAGTCAGCAACCAGGTGTGGAAAGTCCCCAGGCTCCCCAGCAGGCAGAA
GTATGCAAAGCATGCATCTCAATTAGTCAGCAACCATAGTCCCGCCCCTAACTCCGCCCATCCCGCCCCT
AACTCCGCCCAGTTCCGCCCATTCTCCGCCCCATGGCTGACTAATTTTTTTTATTTATGCAGAGGCCGAG
GCCGCCTCTGCCTCTGAGCTATTCCAGAAGTAGTGAGGAGGCTTTTTTGGAGGCCTAGGCTTTTGCAAAA
AGCTCGATTCTTCTGACACTAGCGCCACCATGATCGAACAAGACGGCCTCCATGCTGGCAGTCCCGCAGC
TTGGGTCGAACGCTTGTTCGGGTACGACTGGGCCCAGCAGACCATCGGATGTAGCGATGCGGCCGTGTTC
CGTCTAAGCGCTCAAGGCCGGCCCGTGCTGTTCGTGAAGACCGACCTGAGCGGCGCCCTGAACGAGCTTC
AAGACGAGGCTGCCCGCCTGAGCTGGCTGGCCACCACCGGCGTACCCTGCGCCGCTGTGTTGGATGTTGT
GACCGAAGCCGGCCGGGACTGGCTGCTGCTGGGCGAGGTCCCTGGCCAGGATCTGCTGAGCAGCCACCTT
GCCCCCGCTGAGAAGGTTTCTATCATGGCCGATGCAATGCGGCGCCTGCACACCCTGGACCCCGCTACCT
GCCCCTTCGACCACCAGGCTAAGCATCGGATCGAGCGTGCTCGGACCCGCATGGAGGCCGGCCTGGTGGA
CCAGGACGACCTGGACGAGGAGCATCAGGGCCTGGCCCCCGCTGAACTGTTCGCCCGACTGAAAGCCCGC
ATGCCGGACGGTGAGGACCTGGTTGTCACACACGGAGATGCCTGCCTCCCTAACATCATGGTCGAGAATG
GCCGCTTCTCCGGCTTCATCGACTGCGGTCGCCTAGGAGTTGCCGACCGCTACCAGGACATCGCCCTGGC
CACCCGCGACATCGCTGAGGAGCTTGGCGGCGAGTGGGCCGACCGCTTCTTAGTCTTGTACGGCATCGCA
GCTCCCGACAGCCAGCGCATCGCCTTCTACCGCTTGCTCGACGAGTTCTTTTAATGATCTAGAACCGGTC
ATGGCCGCAATAAAATATCTTTATTTTCATTACATCTGTGTGTTGGTTTTTTGTGTGTTCGAACTAGATG
CTGTCGACCGATGCCCTTGAGAGCCTTCAACCCAGTCAGCTCCTTCCGGTGGGCGCGGGGCATGACTATC
GTCGCCGCACTTATGACTGTCTTCTTTATCATGCAACTCGTAGGACAGGTGCCGGCAGCGCTCTTCCGCT
TCCTCGCTCACTGACTCGCTGCGCTCGGTCGTTCGGCTGCGGCGAGCGGTATCAGCTCACTCAAAGGCGG
TAATACGGTTATCCACAGAATCAGGGGATAACGCAGGAAAGAACATGTGAGCAAAAGGCCAGCAAAAGGC
CAGGAACCGTAAAAAGGCCGCGTTGCTGGCGTTTTTCCATAGGCTCCGCCCCCCTGACGAGCATCACAAA
AATCGACGCTCAAGTCAGAGGTGGCGAAACCCGACAGGACTATAAAGATACCAGGCGTTTCCCCCTGGAA
GCTCCCTCGTGCGCTCTCCTGTTCCGACCCTGCCGCTTACCGGATACCTGTCCGCCTTTCTCCCTTCGGG
AAGCGTGGCGCTTTCTCATAGCTCACGCTGTAGGTATCTCAGTTCGGTGTAGGTCGTTCGCTCCAAGCTG
GGCTGTGTGCACGAACCCCCCGTTCAGCCCGACCGCTGCGCCTTATCCGGTAACTATCGTCTTGAGTCCA
ACCCGGTAAGACACGACTTATCGCCACTGGCAGCAGCCACTGGTAACAGGATTAGCAGAGCGAGGTATGT
AGGCGGTGCTACAGAGTTCTTGAAGTGGTGGCCTAACTACGGCTACACTAGAAGAACAGTATTTGGTATC
TGCGCTCTGCTGAAGCCAGTTACCTTCGGAAAAAGAGTTGGTAGCTCTTGATCCGGCAAACAAACCACCG
CTGGTAGCGGTGGTTTTTTTGTTTGCAAGCAGCAGATTACGCGCAGAAAAAAAGGATCTCAAGAAGATCC
TTTGATCTTTTCTACGGGGTCTGACGCTCAGTGGAACGAAAACTCACGTTAAGGGATTTTGGTCATGAGA
TTATCAAAAAGGATCTTCACCTAGATCCTTTTAAATTAAAAATGAAGTTTTAAATCAATCTAAAGTATAT
ATGAGTAAACTTGGTCTGACAGCGGCCGCAAATGCTAAACCACTGCAGTGGTTACCAGTGCTTGATCAGT
GAGGCACCGATCTCAGCGATCTGCCTATTTCGTTCGTCCATAGTGGCCTGACTCCCCGTCGTGTAGATCA
CTACGATTCGTGAGGGCTTACCATCAGGCCCCAGCGCAGCAATGATGCCGCGAGAGCCGCGTTCACCGGC
CCCCGATTTGTCAGCAATGAACCAGCCAGCAGGGAGGGCCGAGCGAAGAAGTGGTCCTGCTACTTTGTCC
GCCTCCATCCAGTCTATGAGCTGCTGTCGTGATGCTAGAGTAAGAAGTTCGCCAGTGAGTAGTTTCCGAA
GAGTTGTGGCCATTGCTACTGGCATCGTGGTATCACGCTCGTCGTTCGGTATGGCTTCGTTCAACTCTGG
TTCCCAGCGGTCAAGCCGGGTCACATGATCACCCATATTATGAAGAAATGCAGTCAGCTCCTTAGGGCCT
CCGATCGTTGTCAGAAGTAAGTTGGCCGCGGTGTTGTCGCTCATGGTAATGGCAGCACTACACAATTCTC
TTACCGTCATGCCATCCGTAAGATGCTTTTCCGTGACCGGCGAGTACTCAACCAAGTCGTTTTGTGAGTA
GTGTATACGGCGACCAAGCTGCTCTTGCCCGGCGTCTATACGGGACAACACCGCGCCACATAGCAGTACT
TTGAAAGTGCTCATCATCGGGAATCGTTCTTCGGGGCGGAAAGACTCAAGGATCTTGCCGCTATTGAGAT
CCAGTTCGATATAGCCCACTCTTGCACCCAGTTGATCTTCAGCATCTTTTACTTTCACCAGCGTTTCGGG
GTGTGCAAAAACAGGCAAGCAAAATGCCGCAAAGAAGGGAATGAGTGCGACACGAAAATGTTGGATGCTC
ATACTCGTCCTTTTTCAATATTATTGAAGCATTTATCAGGGTTACTAGTACGTCTCTCAAGGATAAGTAA
GTAATATTAAGGTACGGGAGGTATTGGACAGGCCGCAATAAAATATCTTTATTTTCATTACATCTGTGTG
TTGGTTTTTTGTGTGAATCGATAGTACTAACATACGCTCTCCATCAAAACAAAACGAAACAAAACAAACT
AGCAAAATAGGCTGTCCCCAGTGCAAGTGCAGGTGCCAGAACATTTCTCT
