Features (pLannotate 1.2.2; 16 found; start..end, strand, type, name):
     36..415     +  enhancer       CMV enhancer: human cytomegalovirus immediate early enhancer
    418..693     +  promoter       chicken β-actin promoter: No description available
    694..1702    +  intron         chimeric intron: chimera between introns from chicken β-actin and rabbit β-globin
   1700..1756    +  CDS            HBB (fragment): HBB_LEPEU - Experimental evidence at protein level: Swiss-Prot protein existence level 1. Involved in oxygen transport from the lung to the various peripheral tissues. From Lepus europaeus (European hare).
   1824..3476    +  CDS            luciferase: firefly luciferase synthetic luc2 version of the luciferase gene
   3520..3641    -  polyA_signal   SV40 poly(A) signal: SV40 polyadenylation signal
   3667..3798    -  CDS            LT_SV40 (fragment): Experimental evidence at protein level: Swiss-Prot protein existence level 1. Isoform 17kT antigen targets host RBL2 for degradation and promotes cell proliferation. Transactivates host cyclin A promoter through its J domain. From Simian virus 40 (SV40).
   3835..4192    +  promoter       SV40 promoter: SV40 enhancer and early promoter
   4223..5017    +  CDS            NeoR/KanR: aminoglycoside phosphotransferase confers resistance to neomycin, kanamycin, and G418 (Geneticin®)
   5042..5090    +  polyA_signal   poly(A) signal: synthetic polyadenylation signal
   5106..5237    +  CDS            TcR (fragment): tetracycline efflux protein; tet; confers resistance to tetracycline
   5417..6005    -  rep_origin     ori: high-copy-number ColE1/pMB1/pBR322/pUC origin of replication
   6205..7065    -  CDS            AmpR: β-lactamase confers resistance to ampicillin, carbenicillin, and related antibiotics
   7066..7107    -  promoter       AmpR promoter (fragment): bla
   7170..7218    +  polyA_signal   poly(A) signal: synthetic polyadenylation signal
   7232..7323    +  misc_feature   pause site: RNA polymerase II transcriptional pause signal from the human α2 globin gene
>Addgene plasmid #55764 | pCAG-luciferase | analyzer sequence | sequence record 86461
GGCCTAACTGGCCGGTACCTGAGCTCGCTAGCCTCGACATTGATTATTGACTAGTTATTAATAGTAATCA
ATTACGGGGTCATTAGTTCATAGCCCATATATGGAGTTCCGCGTTACATAACTTACGGTAAATGGCCCGC
CTGGCTGACCGCCCAACGACCCCCGCCCATTGACGTCAATAATGACGTATGTTCCCATAGTAACGCCAAT
AGGGACTTTCCATTGACGTCAATGGGTGGACTATTTACGGTAAACTGCCCACTTGGCAGTACATCAAGTG
TATCATATGCCAAGTACGCCCCCTATTGACGTCAATGACGGTAAATGGCCCGCCTGGCATTATGCCCAGT
ACATGACCTTATGGGACTTTCCTACTTGGCAGTACATCTACGTATTAGTCATCGCTATTACCATGGGTCG
AGGTGAGCCCCACGTTCTGCTTCACTCTCCCCATCTCCCCCCCCTCCCCACCCCCAATTTTGTATTTATT
TATTTTTTAATTATTTTGTGCAGCGATGGGGGCGGGGGGGGGGGGGGCGCGCGCCAGGCGGGGCGGGGCG
GGGCGAGGGGCGGGGCGGGGCGAGGCGGAGAGGTGCGGCGGCAGCCAATCAGAGCGGCGCGCTCCGAAAG
TTTCCTTTTATGGCGAGGCGGCGGCGGCGGCGGCCCTATAAAAAGCGAAGCGCGCGGCGGGCGGGAGTCG
CTGCGTTGCCTTCGCCCCGTGCCCCGCTCCGCGCCGCCTCGCGCCGCCCGCCCCGGCTCTGACTGACCGC
GTTACTCCCACAGGTGAGCGGGCGGGACGGCCCTTCTCCTCCGGGCTGTAATTAGCGCTTGGTTTAATGA
CGGCTCGTTTCTTTTCTGTGGCTGCGTGAAAGCCTTAAAGGGCTCCGGGAGGGCCCTTTGTGCGGGGGGG
AGCGGCTCGGGGGGTGCGTGCGTGTGTGTGTGCGTGGGGAGCGCCGCGTGCGGCCCGCGCTGCCCGGCGG
CTGTGAGCGCTGCGGGCGCGGCGCGGGGCTTTGTGCGCTCCGCGTGTGCGCGAGGGGAGCGCGGCCGGGG
GCGGTGCCCCGCGGTGCGGGGGGGCTGCGAGGGGAACAAAGGCTGCGTGCGGGGTGTGTGCGTGGGGGGG
TGAGCAGGGGGTGTGGGCGCGGCGGTCGGGCTGTAACCCCCCCCTGCACCCCCCTCCCCGAGTTGCTGAG
CACGGCCCGGCTTCGGGTGCGGGGCTCCGTGCGGGGCGTGGCGCGGGGCTCGCCGTGCCGGGCGGGGGGT
GGCGGCAGGTGGGGGTGCCGGGCGGGGCGGGGCCGCCTCGGGCCGGGGAGGGCTCGGGGGAGGGGCGCGG
CGGCCCCGGAGCGCCGGCGGCTGTCGAGGCGCGGCGAGCCGCAGCCATTGCCTTTTATGGTAATCGTGCG
AGAGGGCGCAGGGACTTCCTTTGTCCCAAATCTGGCGGAGCCGAAATCTGGGAGGCGCCGCCGCACCCCC
TCTAGCGGGCGCGGGCGAAGCGGTGCGGCGCCGGCAGGAAGGAAATGGGCGGGGAGGGCCTTCGTGCGTC
GCCGCGCCGCCGTCCCCTTCTCCATCTCCAGCCTCGGGGCTGCCGCAGGGGGACGGCTGCCTTCGGGGGG
GACGGGGCAGGGCGGGGTTCGGCTTCTGGCGTGTGACCGGCGGCTCTAGAGCCTCTGCTAACCATGTTCA
TGCCTTCTTCTTTTTCCTACAGCTCCTGGGCAACGTGCTGGTTATTGTGCTGTCTCATCATTTTGGCAAA
GAATTCCTCGAGGATATCAAGATCTGGCCTCGGCGGCCAAGCTTGGCAATCCGGTACTGTTGGTAAAGCC
ACCATGGAAGATGCCAAAAACATTAAGAAGGGCCCAGCGCCATTCTACCCACTCGAAGACGGGACCGCCG
GCGAGCAGCTGCACAAAGCCATGAAGCGCTACGCCCTGGTGCCCGGCACCATCGCCTTTACCGACGCACA
TATCGAGGTGGACATTACCTACGCCGAGTACTTCGAGATGAGCGTTCGGCTGGCAGAAGCTATGAAGCGC
TATGGGCTGAATACAAACCATCGGATCGTGGTGTGCAGCGAGAATAGCTTGCAGTTCTTCATGCCCGTGT
TGGGTGCCCTGTTCATCGGTGTGGCTGTGGCCCCAGCTAACGACATCTACAACGAGCGCGAGCTGCTGAA
CAGCATGGGCATCAGCCAGCCCACCGTCGTATTCGTGAGCAAGAAAGGGCTGCAAAAGATCCTCAACGTG
CAAAAGAAGCTACCGATCATACAAAAGATCATCATCATGGATAGCAAGACCGACTACCAGGGCTTCCAAA
GCATGTACACCTTCGTGACTTCCCATTTGCCACCCGGCTTCAACGAGTACGACTTCGTGCCCGAGAGCTT
CGACCGGGACAAAACCATCGCCCTGATCATGAACAGTAGTGGCAGTACCGGATTGCCCAAGGGCGTAGCC
CTACCGCACCGCACCGCTTGTGTCCGATTCAGTCATGCCCGCGACCCCATCTTCGGCAACCAGATCATCC
CCGACACCGCTATCCTCAGCGTGGTGCCATTTCACCACGGCTTCGGCATGTTCACCACGCTGGGCTACTT
GATCTGCGGCTTTCGGGTCGTGCTCATGTACCGCTTCGAGGAGGAGCTATTCTTGCGCAGCTTGCAAGAC
TATAAGATTCAATCTGCCCTGCTGGTGCCCACACTATTTAGCTTCTTCGCTAAGAGCACTCTCATCGACA
AGTACGACCTAAGCAACTTGCACGAGATCGCCAGCGGCGGGGCGCCGCTCAGCAAGGAGGTAGGTGAGGC
CGTGGCCAAACGCTTCCACCTACCAGGCATCCGCCAGGGCTACGGCCTGACAGAAACAACCAGCGCCATT
CTGATCACCCCCGAAGGGGACGACAAGCCTGGCGCAGTAGGCAAGGTGGTGCCCTTCTTCGAGGCTAAGG
TGGTGGACTTGGACACCGGTAAGACACTGGGTGTGAACCAGCGCGGCGAGCTGTGCGTCCGTGGCCCCAT
GATCATGAGCGGCTACGTTAACAACCCCGAGGCTACAAACGCTCTCATCGACAAGGACGGCTGGCTGCAC
AGCGGCGACATCGCCTACTGGGACGAGGACGAGCACTTCTTCATCGTGGACCGGCTGAAGAGCCTGATCA
AATACAAGGGCTACCAGGTAGCCCCAGCCGAACTGGAGAGCATCCTGCTGCAACACCCCAACATCTTCGA
CGCCGGGGTCGCCGGCCTGCCCGACGACGATGCCGGCGAGCTGCCCGCCGCAGTCGTCGTGCTGGAACAC
GGTAAAACCATGACCGAGAAGGAGATCGTGGACTATGTGGCCAGCCAGGTTACAACCGCCAAGAAGCTGC
GCGGTGGTGTTGTGTTCGTGGACGAGGTGCCTAAAGGACTGACCGGCAAGTTGGACGCCCGCAAGATCCG
CGAGATTCTCATTAAGGCCAAGAAGGGCGGCAAGATCGCCGTGTAATAATTCTAGAGTCGGGGCGGCCGG
CCGCTTCGAGCAGACATGATAAGATACATTGATGAGTTTGGACAAACCACAACTAGAATGCAGTGAAAAA
AATGCTTTATTTGTGAAATTTGTGATGCTATTGCTTTATTTGTAACCATTATAAGCTGCAATAAACAAGT
TAACAACAACAATTGCATTCATTTTATGTTTCAGGTTCAGGGGGAGGTGTGGGAGGTTTTTTAAAGCAAG
TAAAACCTCTACAAATGTGGTAAAATCGATAAGGATCCGTTTGCGTATTGGGCGCTCTTCCGCTGATCTG
CGCAGCACCATGGCCTGAAATAACCTCTGAAAGAGGAACTTGGTTAGCTACCTTCTGAGGCGGAAAGAAC
CAGCTGTGGAATGTGTGTCAGTTAGGGTGTGGAAAGTCCCCAGGCTCCCCAGCAGGCAGAAGTATGCAAA
GCATGCATCTCAATTAGTCAGCAACCAGGTGTGGAAAGTCCCCAGGCTCCCCAGCAGGCAGAAGTATGCA
AAGCATGCATCTCAATTAGTCAGCAACCATAGTCCCGCCCCTAACTCCGCCCATCCCGCCCCTAACTCCG
CCCAGTTCCGCCCATTCTCCGCCCCATGGCTGACTAATTTTTTTTATTTATGCAGAGGCCGAGGCCGCCT
CTGCCTCTGAGCTATTCCAGAAGTAGTGAGGAGGCTTTTTTGGAGGCCTAGGCTTTTGCAAAAAGCTCGA
TTCTTCTGACACTAGCGCCACCATGATCGAACAAGACGGCCTCCATGCTGGCAGTCCCGCAGCTTGGGTC
GAACGCTTGTTCGGGTACGACTGGGCCCAGCAGACCATCGGATGTAGCGATGCGGCCGTGTTCCGTCTAA
GCGCTCAAGGCCGGCCCGTGCTGTTCGTGAAGACCGACCTGAGCGGCGCCCTGAACGAGCTTCAAGACGA
GGCTGCCCGCCTGAGCTGGCTGGCCACCACCGGCGTACCCTGCGCCGCTGTGTTGGATGTTGTGACCGAA
GCCGGCCGGGACTGGCTGCTGCTGGGCGAGGTCCCTGGCCAGGATCTGCTGAGCAGCCACCTTGCCCCCG
CTGAGAAGGTTTCTATCATGGCCGATGCAATGCGGCGCCTGCACACCCTGGACCCCGCTACCTGCCCCTT
CGACCACCAGGCTAAGCATCGGATCGAGCGTGCTCGGACCCGCATGGAGGCCGGCCTGGTGGACCAGGAC
GACCTGGACGAGGAGCATCAGGGCCTGGCCCCCGCTGAACTGTTCGCCCGACTGAAAGCCCGCATGCCGG
ACGGTGAGGACCTGGTTGTCACACACGGAGATGCCTGCCTCCCTAACATCATGGTCGAGAATGGCCGCTT
CTCCGGCTTCATCGACTGCGGTCGCCTAGGAGTTGCCGACCGCTACCAGGACATCGCCCTGGCCACCCGC
GACATCGCTGAGGAGCTTGGCGGCGAGTGGGCCGACCGCTTCTTAGTCTTGTACGGCATCGCAGCTCCCG
ACAGCCAGCGCATCGCCTTCTACCGCTTGCTCGACGAGTTCTTTTAATGATCTAGAACCGGTCATGGCCG
CAATAAAATATCTTTATTTTCATTACATCTGTGTGTTGGTTTTTTGTGTGTTCGAACTAGATGCTGTCGA
CCGATGCCCTTGAGAGCCTTCAACCCAGTCAGCTCCTTCCGGTGGGCGCGGGGCATGACTATCGTCGCCG
CACTTATGACTGTCTTCTTTATCATGCAACTCGTAGGACAGGTGCCGGCAGCGCTCTTCCGCTTCCTCGC
TCACTGACTCGCTGCGCTCGGTCGTTCGGCTGCGGCGAGCGGTATCAGCTCACTCAAAGGCGGTAATACG
GTTATCCACAGAATCAGGGGATAACGCAGGAAAGAACATGTGAGCAAAAGGCCAGCAAAAGGCCAGGAAC
CGTAAAAAGGCCGCGTTGCTGGCGTTTTTCCATAGGCTCCGCCCCCCTGACGAGCATCACAAAAATCGAC
GCTCAAGTCAGAGGTGGCGAAACCCGACAGGACTATAAAGATACCAGGCGTTTCCCCCTGGAAGCTCCCT
CGTGCGCTCTCCTGTTCCGACCCTGCCGCTTACCGGATACCTGTCCGCCTTTCTCCCTTCGGGAAGCGTG
GCGCTTTCTCATAGCTCACGCTGTAGGTATCTCAGTTCGGTGTAGGTCGTTCGCTCCAAGCTGGGCTGTG
TGCACGAACCCCCCGTTCAGCCCGACCGCTGCGCCTTATCCGGTAACTATCGTCTTGAGTCCAACCCGGT
AAGACACGACTTATCGCCACTGGCAGCAGCCACTGGTAACAGGATTAGCAGAGCGAGGTATGTAGGCGGT
GCTACAGAGTTCTTGAAGTGGTGGCCTAACTACGGCTACACTAGAAGAACAGTATTTGGTATCTGCGCTC
TGCTGAAGCCAGTTACCTTCGGAAAAAGAGTTGGTAGCTCTTGATCCGGCAAACAAACCACCGCTGGTAG
CGGTGGTTTTTTTGTTTGCAAGCAGCAGATTACGCGCAGAAAAAAAGGATCTCAAGAAGATCCTTTGATC
TTTTCTACGGGGTCTGACGCTCAGTGGAACGAAAACTCACGTTAAGGGATTTTGGTCATGAGATTATCAA
AAAGGATCTTCACCTAGATCCTTTTAAATTAAAAATGAAGTTTTAAATCAATCTAAAGTATATATGAGTA
AACTTGGTCTGACAGCGGCCGCAAATGCTAAACCACTGCAGTGGTTACCAGTGCTTGATCAGTGAGGCAC
CGATCTCAGCGATCTGCCTATTTCGTTCGTCCATAGTGGCCTGACTCCCCGTCGTGTAGATCACTACGAT
TCGTGAGGGCTTACCATCAGGCCCCAGCGCAGCAATGATGCCGCGAGAGCCGCGTTCACCGGCCCCCGAT
TTGTCAGCAATGAACCAGCCAGCAGGGAGGGCCGAGCGAAGAAGTGGTCCTGCTACTTTGTCCGCCTCCA
TCCAGTCTATGAGCTGCTGTCGTGATGCTAGAGTAAGAAGTTCGCCAGTGAGTAGTTTCCGAAGAGTTGT
GGCCATTGCTACTGGCATCGTGGTATCACGCTCGTCGTTCGGTATGGCTTCGTTCAACTCTGGTTCCCAG
CGGTCAAGCCGGGTCACATGATCACCCATATTATGAAGAAATGCAGTCAGCTCCTTAGGGCCTCCGATCG
TTGTCAGAAGTAAGTTGGCCGCGGTGTTGTCGCTCATGGTAATGGCAGCACTACACAATTCTCTTACCGT
CATGCCATCCGTAAGATGCTTTTCCGTGACCGGCGAGTACTCAACCAAGTCGTTTTGTGAGTAGTGTATA
CGGCGACCAAGCTGCTCTTGCCCGGCGTCTATACGGGACAACACCGCGCCACATAGCAGTACTTTGAAAG
TGCTCATCATCGGGAATCGTTCTTCGGGGCGGAAAGACTCAAGGATCTTGCCGCTATTGAGATCCAGTTC
GATATAGCCCACTCTTGCACCCAGTTGATCTTCAGCATCTTTTACTTTCACCAGCGTTTCGGGGTGTGCA
AAAACAGGCAAGCAAAATGCCGCAAAGAAGGGAATGAGTGCGACACGAAAATGTTGGATGCTCATACTCG
TCCTTTTTCAATATTATTGAAGCATTTATCAGGGTTACTAGTACGTCTCTCAAGGATAAGTAAGTAATAT
TAAGGTACGGGAGGTATTGGACAGGCCGCAATAAAATATCTTTATTTTCATTACATCTGTGTGTTGGTTT
TTTGTGTGAATCGATAGTACTAACATACGCTCTCCATCAAAACAAAACGAAACAAAACAAACTAGCAAAA
TAGGCTGTCCCCAGTGCAAGTGCAGGTGCCAGAACATTTCTCT
