>Addgene plasmid #55764 | pCAG-luciferase | addgene partial sequence | sequence record 96739 | pCAG-F 5'-GCAACGTGCTGGTTATTGTG-3'
ATTCCTCGAGGATATCAAGATCTGGCCTCGGCGGCCAAGCTTGGCAATCCGGTACTGTTGGTAAAGCCAC
CATGGAAGATGCCAAAAACATTAAGAAGGGCCCAGCGCCATTCTACCCACTCGAAGACGGGACCGCCGGC
GAGCAGCTGCACAAAGCCATGAAGCGCTACGCCCTGGTGCCCGGCACCATCGCCTTTACCGACGCACATA
TCGAGGTGGACATTACCTACGCCGAGTACTTCGAGATGAGCGTTCGGCTGGCAGAAGCTATGAAGCGCTA
TGGGCTGAATACAAACCATCGGATCGTGGTGTGCAGCGAGAATAGCTTGCAGTTCTTCATGCCCGTGTTG
GGTGCCCTGTTCATCGGTGTGGCTGTGGCCCCAGCTAACGACATCTACAACGAGCGCGAGCTGCTGAACA
GCATGGGCATCAGCCAGCCCACCGTCGTATTCGTGAGCAAGAAAGGGCTGCAAAAGATCCTCAACGTGCA
AAAGAAGCTACCGATCATACAAAAGATCATCATCATGGATAGCAAGACCGACTACCAGGGCTTCCAAAGC
ATGTACACCTTCGTGACTTCCCATTTGCCACCCGGCTTCAACGAGTACGACTTCGTGCCCGAGAGCTTCG
ACCGGGACAAAACCATCGCCCTGATCATGAACAGTAGTGGCAGTACCGGATTGCCCAAGGGCGTAGCCCT
ACCGCACCGCACCGCTTGTGTCCGATTCAGTCATGCCCGCGACCCCATCTTCGGCAACCAGATCATCCCC
GACACCGCTATCCTCAGCGTGGTGCCATTTCAC
