>Addgene plasmid #55764 | pCAG-luciferase | addgene partial sequence | sequence record 97443 | RVprimer3 5'-CTAGCAAAATAGGCTGTCCC-3'
GGCCTAACTGGCCGGTACCTGAGCTCGCTAGCCTCGACATTGATTATTGACTAGTTATTAATAGTAATCA
ATTACGGGGTCATTAGTTCATAGCCCATATATGGAGTTCCGCGTTACATAACTTACGGTAAATGGCCCGC
CTGGCTGACCGCCCAACGACCCCCGCCCATTGACGTCAATAATGACGTATGTTCCCATAGTAACGCCAAT
AGGGACTTTCCATTGACGTCAATGGGTGGACTATTTACGGTAAACTGCCCACTTGGCAGTACATCAAGTG
TATCATATGCCAAGTACGCCCCCTATTGACGTCAATGACGGTAAATGGCCCGCCTGGCATTATGCCCAGT
ACATGACCTTATGGGACTTTCCTACTTGGCAGTACATCTACGTATTAGTCATCGCTATTACCATGGGTCG
AGGTGAGCCCCAC
